>Addgene plasmid #187908 | FosB | addgene full sequence | sequence record 375492 | Addgene NGS Result
GTGTGGAAAGTCCCCAGGCTCCCCAGCAGGCAGAAGTATGCAAAGCATGCATCTCAATTAGTCAGCAACC
AGGTGTGGAAAGTCCCCAGGCTCCCCAGCAGGCAGAAGTATGCAAAGCATGCATCTCAATTAGTCAGCAA
CCATAGTCCCGCCCCTAACTCCGCCCATCCCGCCCCTAACTCCGCCCAGTTCCGCCCATTCTCCGCCCCA
TGGCTGACTAATTTTTTTTATTTATGCAGAGGCCGAGGCCGCCTCTGCCTCTGAGCTATTCCAGAAGTAG
TGAGGAGGCTTTTTTGGAGGCCTAGGCTTTTGCAAAAAGCTCCCGGGAGCTTGTATATCCATTTTCGGAT
CTGATCAAGAGACAGGATGAGGATCGTTTCGCATGATTGAACAAGATGGATTGCACGCAGGTTCTCCGGC
CGCTTGGGTGGAGAGGCTATTCGGCTATGACTGGGCACAACAGACAATCGGCTGCTCTGATGCCGCCGTG
TTCCGGCTGTCAGCGCAGGGGCGCCCGGTTCTTTTTGTCAAGACCGACCTGTCCGGTGCCCTGAATGAAC
TGCAGGACGAGGCAGCGCGGCTATCGTGGCTGGCCACGACGGGCGTTCCTTGCGCAGCTGTGCTCGACGT
TGTCACTGAAGCGGGAAGGGACTGGCTGCTATTGGGCGAAGTGCCGGGGCAGGATCTCCTGTCATCTCAC
CTTGCTCCTGCCGAGAAAGTATCCATCATGGCTGATGCAATGCGGCGGCTGCATACGCTTGATCCGGCTA
CCTGCCCATTCGACCACCAAGCGAAACATCGCATCGAGCGAGCACGTACTCGGATGGAAGCCGGTCTTGT
CGATCAGGATGATCTGGACGAAGAGCATCAGGGGCTCGCGCCAGCCGAACTGTTCGCCAGGCTCAAGGCG
CGCATGCCCGACGGCGAGGATCTCGTCGTGACCCATGGCGATGCCTGCTTGCCGAATATCATGGTGGAAA
ATGGCCGCTTTTCTGGATTCATCGACTGTGGCCGGCTGGGTGTGGCGGACCGCTATCAGGACATAGCGTT
GGCTACCCGTGATATTGCTGAAGAGCTTGGCGGCGAATGGGCTGACCGCTTCCTCGTGCTTTACGGTATC
GCCGCTCCCGATTCGCAGCGCATCGCCTTCTATCGCCTTCTTGACGAGTTCTTCTGAGCGGGACTCTGGG
GTTCGAAATGACCGACCAAGCGACGCCCAACCTGCCATCACGAGATTTCGATTCCACCGCCGCCTTCTAT
GAAAGGTTGGGCTTCGGAATCGTTTTCCGGGACGCCGGCTGGATGATCCTCCAGCGCGGGGATCTCATGC
TGGAGTTCTTCGCCCACCCCAACTTGTTTATTGCAGCTTATAATGGTTACAAATAAAGCAATAGCATCAC
AAATTTCACAAATAAAGCATTTTTTTCACTGCATTCTAGTTGTGGTTTGTCCAAACTCATCAATGTATCT
TATCATGTCTGTATACCGTCGACCTCTAGCTAGAGCTTGGCGTAATCATGGTCATAGCTGTTTCCTGTGT
GAAATTGTTATCCGCTCACAATTCCACACAACATACGAGCCGGAAGCATAAAGTGTAAAGCCTGGGGTGC
CTAATGAGTGAGCTAACTCACATTAATTGCGTTGCGCTCACTGCCCGCTTTCCAGTCGGGAAACCTGTCG
TGCCAGCTGCATTAATGAATCGGCCAACGCGCGGGGAGAGGCGGTTTGCGTATTGGGCGCTCTTCCGCTT
CCTCGCTCACTGACTCGCTGCGCTCGGTCGTTCGGCTGCGGCGAGCGGTATCAGCTCACTCAAAGGCGGT
AATACGGTTATCCACAGAATCAGGGGATAACGCAGGAAAGAACATGTGAGCAAAAGGCCAGCAAAAGGCC
AGGAACCGTAAAAAGGCCGCGTTGCTGGCGTTTTTCCATAGGCTCCGCCCCCCTGACGAGCATCACAAAA
ATCGACGCTCAAGTCAGAGGTGGCGAAACCCGACAGGACTATAAAGATACCAGGCGTTTCCCCCTGGAAG
CTCCCTCGTGCGCTCTCCTGTTCCGACCCTGCCGCTTACCGGATACCTGTCCGCCTTTCTCCCTTCGGGA
AGCGTGGCGCTTTCTCATAGCTCACGCTGTAGGTATCTCAGTTCGGTGTAGGTCGTTCGCTCCAAGCTGG
GCTGTGTGCACGAACCCCCCGTTCAGCCCGACCGCTGCGCCTTATCCGGTAACTATCGTCTTGAGTCCAA
CCCGGTAAGACACGACTTATCGCCACTGGCAGCAGCCACTGGTAACAGGATTAGCAGAGCGAGGTATGTA
GGCGGTGCTACAGAGTTCTTGAAGTGGTGGCCTAACTACGGCTACACTAGAAGAACAGTATTTGGTATCT
GCGCTCTGCTGAAGCCAGTTACCTTCGGAAAAAGAGTTGGTAGCTCTTGATCCGGCAAACAAACCACCGC
TGGTAGCGGTGGTTTTTTTGTTTGCAAGCAGCAGATTACGCGCAGAAAAAAAGGATCTCAAGAAGATCCT
TTGATCTTTTCTACGGGGTCTGACGCTCAGTGGAACGAAAACTCACGTTAAGGGATTTTGGTCATGAGAT
TATCAAAAAGGATCTTCACCTAGATCCTTTTAAATTAAAAATGAAGTTTTAAATCAATCTAAAGTATATA
TGAGTAAACTTGGTCTGACAGTTACCAATGCTTAATCAGTGAGGCACCTATCTCAGCGATCTGTCTATTT
CGTTCATCCATAGTTGCCTGACTCCCCGTCGTGTAGATAACTACGATACGGGAGGGCTTACCATCTGGCC
CCAGTGCTGCAATGATACCGCGAGACCCACGCTCACCGGCTCCAGATTTATCAGCAATAAACCAGCCAGC
CGGAAGGGCCGAGCGCAGAAGTGGTCCTGCAACTTTATCCGCCTCCATCCAGTCTATTAATTGTTGCCGG
GAAGCTAGAGTAAGTAGTTCGCCAGTTAATAGTTTGCGCAACGTTGTTGCCATTGCTACAGGCATCGTGG
TGTCACGCTCGTCGTTTGGTATGGCTTCATTCAGCTCCGGTTCCCAACGATCAAGGCGAGTTACATGATC
CCCCATGTTGTGCAAAAAAGCGGTTAGCTCCTTCGGTCCTCCGATCGTTGTCAGAAGTAAGTTGGCCGCA
GTGTTATCACTCATGGTTATGGCAGCACTGCATAATTCTCTTACTGTCATGCCATCCGTAAGATGCTTTT
CTGTGACTGGTGAGTACTCAACCAAGTCATTCTGAGAATAGTGTATGCGGCGACCGAGTTGCTCTTGCCC
GGCGTCAATACGGGATAATACCGCGCCACATAGCAGAACTTTAAAAGTGCTCATCATTGGAAAACGTTCT
TCGGGGCGAAAACTCTCAAGGATCTTACCGCTGTTGAGATCCAGTTCGATGTAACCCACTCGTGCACCCA
ACTGATCTTCAGCATCTTTTACTTTCACCAGCGTTTCTGGGTGAGCAAAAACAGGAAGGCAAAATGCCGC
AAAAAAGGGAATAAGGGCGACACGGAAATGTTGAATACTCATACTCTTCCTTTTTCAATATTATTGAAGC
ATTTATCAGGGTTATTGTCTCATGAGCGGATACATATTTGAATGTATTTAGAAAAATAAACAAATAGGGG
TTCCGCGCACATTTCCCCGAAAAGTGCCACCTGACGTCGACGGATCGGGAGATCTCCCGATCCCCTATGG
TGCACTCTCAGTACAATCTGCTCTGATGCCGCATAGTTAAGCCAGTATCTGCTCCCTGCTTGTGTGTTGG
AGGTCGCTGAGTAGTGCGCGAGCAAAATTTAAGCTACAACAAGGCAAGGCTTGACCGACAATTGCATGAA
GAATCTGCTTAGGGTTAGGCGTTTTGCGCTGCTTCGCGATGTACGGGCCAGATATACGCGTTGACATTGA
TTATTGACTAGTTATTAATAGTAATCAATTACGGGGTCATTAGTTCATAGCCCATATATGGAGTTCCGCG
TTACATAACTTACGGTAAATGGCCCGCCTGGCTGACCGCCCAACGACCCCCGCCCATTGACGTCAATAAT
GACGTATGTTCCCATAGTAACGCCAATAGGGACTTTCCATTGACGTCAATGGGTGGAGTATTTACGGTAA
ACTGCCCACTTGGCAGTACATCAAGTGTATCATATGCCAAGTACGCCCCCTATTGACGTCAATGACGGTA
AATGGCCCGCCTGGCATTATGCCCAGTACATGACCTTATGGGACTTTCCTACTTGGCAGTACATCTACGT
ATTAGTCATCGCTATTACCATGGTGATGCGGTTTTGGCAGTACATCAATGGGCGTGGATAGCGGTTTGAC
TCACGGGGATTTCCAAGTCTCCACCCCATTGACGTCAATGGGAGTTTGTTTTGGCACCAAAATCAACGGG
ACTTTCCAAAATGTCGTAACAACTCCGCCCCATTGACGCAAATGGGCGGTAGGCGTGTACGGTGGGAGGT
CTATATAAGCAGAGCTCTCTGGCTAACTAGAGAACCCACTGCTTACTGGCTTATCGAAATTAATACGACT
CACTATAGGGAGACCCAAGCTGGCTAGCGTTTAAACTTAAGCTTGGTACCGAGCTCGGATCCACTAGTCC
AGTGTGGTGGAATTCGAGCAGCGCACTTTGGAGACGTGTCCGGTCTACTCCGGACTCGCATCTCATTCCA
CTCGGCCATAGCCTTGGCTTCCCGGCGACCTCAGCGTGGTCACAGGGGCCCCCCTGTGCCCAGGGAAATG
TTTCAAGCTTTTCCCGGAGACTACGACTCCGGCTCCCGGTGTAGCTCATCACCCTCCGCCGAGTCTCAGT
ACCTGTCTTCGGTGGACTCCTTCGGCAGTCCACCCACCGCCGCCGCCTCCCAGGAGTGCGCCGGTCTCGG
GGAAATGCCCGGCTCCTTCGTGCCAACGGTCACCGCAATCACAACCAGCCAGGATCTTCAGTGGCTCGTG
CAACCCACCCTCATCTCTTCCATGGCCCAGTCCCAGGGGCAGCCACTGGCCTCCCAGCCTCCAGCTGTTG
ACCCTTATGACATGCCAGGAACCAGCTACTCAACCCCAGGCCTGAGTGCCTACAGCACTGGCGGGGCAAG
CGGAAGTGGTGGGCCTTCAACCAGCACAACCACCAGTGGACCTGTGTCTGCCCGTCCAGCCAGAGCCAGG
CCTAGAAGACCCCGAGAAGAGACACTTACCCCA
[201 nt withheld, positions 5214-5414]
CCGGGCTGCAAGATCCCCTACGAAGAGGGGCCGGGGCCAGGCCCGCTGGCCGAGGTGAGAGATTTGCCAG
GGTCAACATCCGCTAAGGAAGACGGCTTCGGCTGGCTGCTGCCGCCCCCTCCACCACCGCCCCTGCCCTT
CCAGAGCAGCCGAGACGCACCCCCCAACCTGACGGCTTCTCTCTTTACACACAGTGAAGTTCAAGTCCTC
GGCGACCCCTTCCCCGTTGTTAGCCCTTCGTACACTTCCTCGTTTGTCCTCACCTGCCCGGAGGTCTCCG
CGTTCGCCGGCGCCCAACGCACCAGCGGCAGCGAGCAGCCGTCCGACCCGCTGAACTCGCCCTCCCTTCT
TGCTCTGTAAACTCTTTAGACAAACAAAACAAACAAACCCGCAAGGAACAAGGAGGAGGAAGATGAGGAG
GAGAGGGGAGGATCCACTAGTTCTAGAGGGCCCGTTTAAACCCGCTGATCAGCCTCGACTGTGCCTTCTA
GTTGCCAGCCATCTGTTGTTTGCCCCTCCCCCGTGCCTTCCTTGACCCTGGAAGGTGCCACTCCCACTGT
CCTTTCCTAATAAAATGAGGAAATTGCATCGCATTGTCTGAGTAGGTGTCATTCTATTCTGGGGGGTGGG
GTGGGGCAGGACAGCAAGGGGGAGGATTGGGAAGACAATAGCAGGCATGCTGGGGATGCGGTGGGCTCTA
TGGCTTCTGAGGCGGAAAGAACCAGCTGGGGCTCTAGGGGGTATCCCC
[124 nt withheld, positions 6163-6286]
C
[91 nt withheld, positions 6288-6378]
A
[49 nt withheld, positions 6380-6428]
CCTTTGACGTTGGAGTCCACGTTCTTT
[37 nt withheld, positions 6456-6492]
ACCCTATCTCGGTCTATTCTTTTGATTTATAAGGGATTTTGCCGATTTCGGCCTATTGGTTAAAAAATGA
GCTGATTTAACAAAAATTTAACGCGAATTAATTCTGTGGAATGTGTGTCAGTTAGG
Features (pLannotate 1.2.2; 21 found; start..end, strand, type, name):
    383..1174    +  CDS            neo: KKA2_KLEPN - Also known as kan, nptII. Experimental evidence at protein level: Swiss-Prot protein existence level 1. Resistance to kanamycin, neomycin, paromomycin, ribostamycin, butirosin and gentamicin B. From Klebsiella pneumoniae.
   1198..1356    +  CDS            ble (fragment): BLE_KLEPN - Experimental evidence at protein level: Swiss-Prot protein existence level 1. Binding protein with a strong affinity to the bleomycin family of antibiotics. Binds to CL990; an antimitotic-antibiotic compound. From Klebsiella pneumoniae.
   1351..1472    +  polyA_signal   SV40 poly(A) signal: SV40 polyadenylation signal
   1545..1561    -  protein_bind   lac operator: The lac repressor binds to the lac operator to inhibit transcription in E. coli. This inhibition can be relieved by adding lactose or isopropyl-β-D-thiogalactopyranoside (IPTG). lac repressor encoded by lacI
   1569..1599    -  promoter       lac promoter: promoter for the E. coli lac operon
   1614..1635    -  protein_bind   CAP binding site: CAP binding activates transcription in the presence of cAMP. E. coli catabolite activator protein
   1648..1740    -  CDS            lacI (fragment): lac repressor; lacI; The lac repressor binds to the lac operator to inhibit transcription in E. coli. This inhibition can be relieved by adding lactose or isopropyl-β-D-thiogalactopyranoside (IPTG).
   1923..2511    -  rep_origin     ori: high-copy-number ColE1/pMB1/pBR322/pUC origin of replication
   2682..3542    -  CDS            AmpR: β-lactamase; bla; confers resistance to ampicillin, carbenicillin, and related antibiotics
   3543..3647    -  promoter       AmpR promoter: bla
   3706..3758    -  misc_feature   bom (fragment): basis of mobility region from pBR322
   3913..4292    +  enhancer       CMV enhancer: human cytomegalovirus immediate early enhancer
   4293..4496    +  promoter       CMV promoter: human cytomegalovirus (CMV) immediate early promoter
   4492..4525    +  LTR            5' LTR (truncated) (fragment): truncated 5' long terminal repeat (LTR) from HIV-1
   4541..4559    +  promoter       T7 promoter: promoter for bacteriophage T7 RNA polymerase
   4758..5771    +  CDS            Fosb (sequence partly withheld): FOSB_MOUSE - Experimental evidence at transcript level: Swiss-Prot protein existence level 2. FosB interacts with Jun proteins enhancing their DNA binding activity. From Mus musculus (Mouse).
   5844..5862    -  misc_feature   MCS (fragment): pBluescript multiple cloning site
   5893..6117    +  polyA_signal   bGH poly(A) signal: bovine growth hormone polyadenylation signal
   6121..6142    +  promoter       SV40 promoter (fragment): SV40 enhancer and early promoter
   6163..6591    +  rep_origin     f1 ori (sequence partly withheld): f1 bacteriophage origin of replication; arrow indicates direction of (+) strand synthesis
   6605..316     +  promoter       SV40 promoter (across the origin): SV40 enhancer and early promoter
