[The description below was written by a language model from this plasmid's Addgene catalogue record and pLannotate feature annotations shown in this document.]
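Description:
FosB is a mammalian expression plasmid built on the pcDNA3.1 backbone that carries the mouse Fosb coding sequence, inserted between the EcoRI and XbaI sites of the polylinker. The catalogue lists a total size of 6568 bp, while the sequenced record used for annotation is 6,618 nt, a minor discrepancy. In bacteria the plasmid replicates from a high-copy ColE1/pUC-type origin and is selected with ampicillin through the β-lactamase gene and its native promoter. An f1 origin is also present, which allows single-stranded DNA production.

The Fosb open reading frame lies downstream of the human cytomegalovirus immediate early enhancer and promoter and is followed by the bovine growth hormone polyadenylation signal, an arrangement that gives strong constitutive transcription in transfected mammalian cells. A T7 promoter between the CMV promoter and the insert permits in vitro transcription. No epitope tag or reporter is annotated, so the protein appears to be expressed in untagged form. A second cassette, consisting of the SV40 enhancer/early promoter, the neomycin phosphotransferase gene and the SV40 poly(A) signal, provides G418 selection for stable mammalian lines. The short annotated fragments of ble, lacI, an HIV-1 LTR, bom and a pBluescript polylinker are probably backbone remnants or partial sequence matches rather than functional elements.

FosB is a Fos-family component of the AP-1 transcription factor that partners with Jun proteins and enhances their DNA binding. The stated purpose is to express FosB in transfected cells, and the associated work examined how different AP-1 dimers activate the connexin 43 promoter in myometrial cells, which points to use in co-transfection studies of AP-1-dependent transcription.
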