Addgene plasmid #187908: FosB
Purpose: Expresses FosB in transfected cells
Depositing lab: Jennifer Mitchell. Publication: Differential activation of the connexin 43 promoter by dimers of activator protein-1 transcription factors in myometrial cells. Mitchell JA, Lye SJ. Endocrinology. 2005 Apr;146(4):2048-54. doi: 10.1210/en.2004-1066. Epub 2004 Dec 23. PubMed 15618352.
Backbone
  Vector backbone: pcDNA3.1
  Backbone size w/o insert (bp): 5428
  Total vector size (bp): 6568
  Vector type: Mammalian Expression
Growth in bacteria
  Bacterial resistance: Ampicillin, 100 μg/mL
  Growth temperature: 37°C
  Growth strain: DH5alpha
  Copy number: Unknown
Gene/Insert
  Gene/Insert name: FosB
  Species: M. musculus (mouse)
  Entrez Gene: Fosb
  Cloning method: Restriction Enzyme; 5′ cloning site EcoRI (unknown if destroyed); 3′ cloning site XbaI (unknown if destroyed)
  Sequencing primers: 5′ CMV-F; 3′ BGH-rev
Resource information
  A portion of this plasmid was derived from a plasmid made by: Cloning by Jennifer A Mitchell.
Terms and licenses: Academic/Nonprofit Terms; Industry Terms: Not Available to Industry
How to cite: FosB was a gift from Jennifer Mitchell (Addgene plasmid # 187908 ; http://n2t.net/addgene:187908 ; RRID:Addgene_187908)
